>Addgene plasmid #18608 | T4 Lysozyme R148-[A] WT* | addgene partial sequence | sequence record 24393 | 3primeUP
TANTGAAAAGCCCGCTCATTAGGCGGGCTCAGATCTGCTCATGTTTGACAGCTTATCATCGATAAGCTTC
GGCAATAAATTCTTGATATGTTTTCATATGTTTCCTTTAAATATTTTAATTAGTAATTGTCTATTCAAGT
AATTGTGAATATACTATCACAATTCCAAGAGAAAGTAAACAGCTTTATAGATTTTTATACGCGTCCCAAG
TGCCAGTTCTAAACGTTGTAATGACTGCTCGTTTTGCGCGATTAGGTGTTTGATTATACCATCTACTTTT
AGCTAAGTTAACTGCTGCTTCATCCCAGCGTTTTTGTTGAAGCATACGTAAAGAGTTAGTAAATCCTGCC
ACACCGGTTTCTCCCATTTGGAAAACCATATTAATCAATGCAGCGCGACGAACCGCATCAAGAGAATCAT
AAACCGGTTTTAATTTAGCATTTCTCAGAATTCCGCGAACAGCAGCATCAACATCCTGATTAAAGAGTTT
TTCAGCCTCATCTTTTGTAATTACACCATTAGTATTACGCCCAATAGCTTTATCTAATTCAGATTTAGCA
GCATTAAGTGATGGACTTTTTGTAAGCAAATGACCGATGCCAATAGTGTAATAGCCTTCTGTGTCTTTAT
AGATTTTAAGTCTAAGACCTTCATCTATACGTANCATTTCAATATATTCATAATACCTCCTAAGCATCGA
TGGATCNGGTTCNGGGTGAATGGTACCGCTCACATNCACACTTAACGAGCNGATGATAATGGCACAGGGG
ATGGGAGANCTGACCGGTCCNGGNGAATGTACCGCCC
