[The description below was written by a language model from this plasmid's Addgene catalogue record.]
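Description:
T4 Lysozyme R148-[A] WT* is a bacterial expression plasmid built on the pHS1403 backbone (about 5 kb without insert) that carries a variant of the bacteriophage T4 lysozyme gene (gene e). It is maintained in E. coli as a high-copy plasmid under ampicillin selection. The record does not name the origin of replication or the promoter that drives expression, and no feature table is provided, so the regulatory elements of the backbone cannot be described from the available information.

The insert is roughly 600 bp and was cloned as a BamHI–HindIII fragment, with both sites preserved. According to the depositor's notes, the BamHI site lies 27 bp from the start codon and the HindIII site 115 bp from the stop codon, so the fragment includes short flanking untranslated regions around the lysozyme coding sequence and can be excised or exchanged with these two enzymes. No tags or fusion partners are listed.

The mutation is recorded as "R148-[A] WT*". The record does not explain this notation. In the usual T4 lysozyme nomenclature it would indicate a single alanine inserted after Arg148, made in the WT* background, the cysteine-free pseudo-wild-type protein commonly used as a reference for mutant studies, but this reading is an interpretation rather than a stated fact. No intended use is given. A construct of this kind would typically serve to produce the variant protein in bacteria for structural, folding or stability studies of how lysozyme tolerates changes to its sequence.
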