Addgene plasmid #18608: T4 Lysozyme R148-[A] WT*
Depositing lab: Brian Matthews. Depositing organization: University of Oregon.
Backbone
  Vector backbone: pHS1403
  Backbone size w/o insert (bp): 5000
  Vector type: Bacterial Expression
Growth in bacteria
  Bacterial resistance: Ampicillin, 100 μg/mL
  Growth temperature: 37°C
  Growth strain: DH5alpha
  Copy number: High Copy
Gene/Insert
  Gene/Insert name: T4 Lysozyme (alt name: 1 or IV1)
  Species: Bacteriophage T4
  Insert size (bp): 600
  Mutation: R148-[A] WT*
  GenBank ID: NP_049736
  Entrez Gene: e (a.k.a. T4p123)
  Cloning method: Restriction Enzyme; 5′ cloning site BamHI (not destroyed); 3′ cloning site HindIII (not destroyed)
  Sequencing primers: 5′ na; 3′ GGCGTATCACGAGGCCC
Terms and licenses: Academic/Nonprofit Terms; Industry Terms: Not Available to Industry
Depositor comments: The BamHI site is 27 bp from the ATG and the HindIII site is 115 bp from the stop.
How to cite: T4 Lysozyme R148-[A] WT* was a gift from Brian Matthews (Addgene plasmid # 18608 ; http://n2t.net/addgene:18608 ; RRID:Addgene_18608)
